Addgene plasmid #30303: pETCON-IgG9/design_59
Depositing lab: David Baker. Depositing organization: University of Washington. Publication: Community-Wide Assessment of Protein-Interface Modeling Suggests Improvements to Design Methodology. Fleishman SJ, Whitehead TA, Strauch EM, Corn JE, Qin S, Zhou HX, Mitchell JC, Demerdash ON, Takeda-Shitaka M, Terashi G, Moal IH, Li X, Bates PA, Zacharias M, Park H, Ko JS, Lee H, Seok C, Bourquard T, Bernauer J, Poupon A, Aze J, Soner S, Ovali SK, Ozbek P, Tal NB, Haliloglu T, Hwang H, Vreven T, Pierce BG, Weng Z, Perez-Cano L, Pons C, Fernandez-Recio J, Jiang F, Yang F, Gong X, Cao L, Xu X, Liu B, Wang P, Li C, Wang C, Robert CH, Guharoy M, Liu S, Huang Y, Li L, Guo D, Chen Y, Xiao Y, London N, Itzhaki Z, Schueler-Furman O, Inbar Y, Patapov V, Cohen M, Schreiber G, Tsuchiya Y, Kanamori E, Standley DM, Nakamura H, Kinoshita K, Driggers CM, Hall RG, Morgan JL, Hsu VL, Zhan J, Yang Y, Zhou Y, Kastritis PL, Bonvin AM, Zhang W, Camacho CJ, Kilambi KP, Sircar A, Gray JJ, Ohue M, Uchikoga N, Matsuzaki Y, Ishida T, Akiyama Y, Khashan R, Bush S, Fouches D, Tropsha A, Esquivel-Rodriguez J, Kihara D, Stranges PB, Jacak R, Kuhlman B, Huang SY, Zou X, Wodak SJ, Janin J, Baker D. J Mol Biol. 2011 Sep 29. 10.1016/j.jmb.2011.09.031 PubMed 22001016.
Backbone
  Vector backbone: pETCON
  Backbone size w/o insert (bp): 5400
  Vector type: Yeast Expression
Growth in bacteria
  Bacterial resistance: Ampicillin, 100 μg/mL
  Growth temperature: 37°C
  Growth strain: DH5alpha
  Copy number: High Copy
Gene/Insert
  Gene/Insert name: IgG Fc Designed Binder IgG9
  Species: Designed Sequence
  Insert size (bp): 252
  Cloning method: Restriction Enzyme; 5′ cloning site NdeI (not destroyed); 3′ cloning site XhoI (not destroyed)
  Sequencing primers: 5′ UP-GS
Terms and licenses: Academic/Nonprofit Terms; Industry Terms: Not Available to Industry
How to cite: pETCON-IgG9/design_59 was a gift from David Baker (Addgene plasmid # 30303 ; http://n2t.net/addgene:30303 ; RRID:Addgene_30303)
