[The description below was written by a language model from this plasmid's Addgene catalogue record.]
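Description:
pETCON-IgG9/design_59 is a yeast expression plasmid built on the pETCON backbone (about 5.4 kb without insert) and carrying a short, computationally designed open reading frame of roughly 252 bp, catalogued as "IgG Fc Designed Binder IgG9". The insert is a fully designed sequence rather than a gene from a natural organism, and as its name indicates it encodes a small protein intended to bind the Fc region of immunoglobulin G. It was placed in the vector by restriction cloning between NdeI and XhoI sites, both of which remain intact, so the design can be excised or swapped for other variants. In bacteria the plasmid is maintained at high copy under ampicillin selection.

The record gives no feature table, so the promoter, yeast selection marker, yeast replication elements and any fusion partners or epitope tags flanking the cloning sites are not stated. pETCON is generally known as a yeast surface display vector, in which the cloned protein is fused to a cell-wall anchoring partner so that binding to a labelled target can be scored on intact cells, but the specifics of that arrangement cannot be confirmed from the information provided here.

The associated publication concerns a community-wide assessment of protein-interface modelling methods and its implications for design methodology. This suggests the construct is one of a series of designed protein binders that were experimentally tested and used as a benchmark set for evaluating computational predictions of protein–protein interfaces. Whether this particular design actually binds its target is not recorded.
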