>Addgene plasmid #30303 | pETCON-IgG9/design_59 | depositor partial sequence | sequence record 13959 | Author sequence
CATATGTCAGATGTTAGAATCAAGTTCGAACATAACGGTGAAAGAAGAATCATCGCTTTCTCCAGACCAG
TTAAGGCAGAAGATGTTACTCATAAGGTTAAGACAGTTTTCGGTCAACCTTTGGATTTGCATTACATGAA
CAACGAATTATCAATTACCTTGGTTTGGAAGAACGATTTGGATAAGGCTATCGATATCTTGGATAGATCT
TCATCCATGAAGAGTTTAAGAATTTTGTTATTGTCTCTCGAG
