>Addgene plasmid #30303 | pETCON-IgG9/design_59 | addgene partial sequence | sequence record 35475 | 30303 with GAL1
AATTCCCTACTTCNTACATTTTCAATTAAGATGCAGTTACTTCGCTGTTTTTCAATATTTTCTGTTATTG
CTTCAGTTTTAGCACAGGAACTGACAACTATATGCGAGCAAATCCCCTCACCAACTTTAGAATCGACGCC
GTACTCTTTGTCAACGACTACTATTTTGGCCAACGGGAAGGCAATGCAAGGAGTTTTTGAATATTACAAA
TCAGTAACGTTTGTCAGTAATTGCGGTTCTCACCCCTCAACAACTAGCAAAGGCAGCCCCATAAACACAC
AGTATGTTTTTAAGGACAATAGCTCGACGATTGAAGGTAGATACCCATACGACGTTCCAGACTACGCTCT
GCAGGCTAGTGGTGGAGGAGGCTCTGGTGGAGGCGGTAGCGGAGGCGGAGGGTCGGCTAGCCATATGTCA
GATGTTAGAATCAAGTTCGAACATAACGGTGAAAGAAGAATCATCGCTTTCTCCAGACCAGTTAAGGCAG
AAGATGTTACTCATAAGGTTAAGACAGTTTTCGGTCAACCTTTGGATTTGCATTACATGAACAACGAATT
ATCAATTACCTTGGTTTGGAAGAACGATTTGGATAAGGCTATCGATATCTTGGATAGATCTTCATCCATG
AAGAGTTTAAGAATTTTGTTATTGTCTCTCGAGGGGGGCGGATCCGAACAAAAGCTTATTTCTGAAGAGG
ACTTGTAATAGAGATCTGATAACAACAGTGTAGATGTAACAAAATCGACTTTGTTCCCACTGTACTTTTA
GCTCGTACAAAATACAATATACTTTTCATTTCTCCGTAAACAACATGTTTTCCCATGTAATATCCTTTTC
TATTTTTCGTTCCGTTACCAACTTTACACATACTTTATATAGCTATTCACTTCTAT
